>Addgene plasmid #103216 | LSB-hsa-miR-130a-3p | depositor full sequence | sequence record 195481 | Full Sequence
AATTGAGGGGATAACGCAGGAAAGAACATGTGAGCAAAAGGCCAGCAAAAGGCCAGGAACCGTAAAAAGG
CCGCGTTGCTGGCGTTTTTCCATAGGCTCCGCCCCCCTGACGAGCATCACAAAAATCGACGCTCAAGTCA
GAGGTGGCGAAACCCGACAGGACTATAAAGATACCAGGCGTTTCCCCCTGGAAGCTCCCTCGTGCGCTCT
CCTGTTCCGACCCTGCCGCTTACCGGATACCTGTCCGCCTTTCTCCCTTCGGGAAGCGTGGCGCTTTCTC
ATAGCTCACGCTGTAGGTATCTCAGTTCGGTGTAGGTCGTTCGCTCCAAGCTGGGCTGTGTGCACGAACC
CCCCGTTCAGCCCGACCGCTGCGCCTTATCCGGTAACTATCGTCTTGAGTCCAACCCGGTAAGACACGAC
TTATCGCCACTGGCAGCAGCCACTGGTAACAGGATTAGCAGAGCGAGGTATGTAGGCGGTGCTACAGAGT
TCTTGAAGTGGTGGCCTAACTACGGCTACACTAGAAGAACAGTATTTGGTATCTGCGCTCTGCTGAAGCC
AGTTACCTTCGGAAAAAGAGTTGGTAGCTCTTGATCCGGCAAACAAACCACCGCTGGTAGCGGTGGTTTT
TTTGTTTGCAAGCAGCAGATTACGCGCAGAAAAAAAGGATCTCAAGAAGATCCTTTGATCTTTTCTACGG
GGTCTGACGCTCAGTGGAACGAAAACTCACGTTAAGGGATTTTGGTCATGAGATTATCAAAAAGGATCTT
CACCTAGATCCTTTTAAATTAAAAATGAAGTTTTAAATCAATCTAAAGTATATATGAGTAAACTTGGTCT
GACAGTTACCAATGCTTAATCAGTGAGGCACCTATCTCAGCGATCTGTCTATTTCGTTCATCCATAGTTG
CCTGACTCCCCGTCGTGTAGATAACTACGATACGGGAGGGCTTACCATCTGGCCCCAGTGCTGCAATGAT
ACCGCGAGAACCACGCTCACCGGCTCCAGATTTATCAGCAATAAACCAGCCAGCCGGAAGGGCCGAGCGC
AGAAGTGGTCCTGCAACTTTATCCGCCTCCATCCAGTCTATTAATTGTTGCCGGGAAGCTAGAGTAAGTA
GTTCGCCAGTTAATAGTTTGCGCAACGTTGTTGCCATTGCTACAGGCATCGTGGTGTCACGCTCGTCGTT
TGGTATGGCTTCATTCAGCTCCGGTTCCCAACGATCAAGGCGAGTTACATGATCCCCCATGTTGTGCAAA
AAAGCGGTTAGCTCCTTCGGTCCTCCGATCGTTGTCAGAAGTAAGTTGGCCGCAGTGTTATCACTCATGG
TTATGGCAGCACTGCATAATTCTCTTACTGTCATGCCATCCGTAAGATGCTTTTCTGTGACTGGTGAGTA
CTCAACCAAGTCATTCTGAGAATAGTGTATGCGGCGACCGAGTTGCTCTTGCCCGGCGTCAATACGGGAT
AATACCGCGCCACATAGCAGAACTTTAAAAGTGCTCATCATTGGAAAACGTTCTTCGGGGCGAAAACTCT
CAAGGATCTTACCGCTGTTGAGATCCAGTTCGATGTAACCCACTCGTGCACCCAACTGATCTTCAGCATC
TTTTACTTTCACCAGCGTTTCTGGGTGAGCAAAAACAGGAAGGCAAAATGCCGCAAAAAAGGGAATAAGG
GCGACACGGAAATGTTGAATACTCATACTCTTCCTTTTTCAATATTATTGAAGCATTTATCAGGGTTATT
GTCTCATGAGCGGATACATATTTGAATGTAGCTCCGAATTTCTCGAGGGCTTGTCGACGACGGCGGTCTC
CGTCGTCAGGATCATGAATTCGACCCGCCTGCCACCATGACCGAGTACAAGCCCACGGTGCGCCTCGCCA
CCCGCGACGACGTCCCCCGGGCCGTACGCACCCTCGCCGCCGCGTTCGCCGACTACCCCGCCACGCGCCA
CACCGTCGACCCGGACCGCCACATCGAGCGGGTCACCGAGCTGCAAGAACTCTTCCTCACGCGCGTCGGG
CTCGACATCGGCAAGGTGTGGGTCGCGGACGACGGCGCCGCGGTGGCGGTCTGGACCACGCCGGAGAGCG
TCGAAGCGGGGGCGGTGTTCGCCGAGATCGGCCCGCGCATGGCCGAGTTGAGCGGTTCCCGGCTGGCCGC
GCAGCAACAGATGGAAGGCCTCCTGGCGCCGCACCGGCCCAAGGAGCCCGCGTGGTTCCTGGCCACCGTC
GGCGTCTCGCCCGACCACCAGGGCAAGGGTCTGGGCAGCGCCGTCGTGCTCCCCGGAGTGGAGGCGGCCG
AGCGCGCCGGGGTGCCCGCCTTCCTGGAGACATCCGCGCCCCGCAACCTCCCCTTCTACGAGCGGCTCGG
CTTCACCGTCACCGCCGACGTCGAGGTGCCCGAAGGACCGCGCACCTGGTGCATGACCCGCAAGCCCGGT
GCCTGATACGCGTGAATTCACTCCTCAGGTGCAGGCTGCCTATCAGAAGGTGGTGGCTGGTGTGGCCAAT
GCCCTGGCTCACAAATACCACTGAGATCTTTTTCCCTCTGCCAAAAATTATGGGGACATCATGAAGCCCC
TTGAGCATCTGACTTCTGGCTAATAAAGGAAATTTATTTTCATTGCAATAGTGTGTTGGAATTTTTTGTG
TCTCTCACTCGGAAGGACATATGGGAGGGCAAATCATTTAAAACATCAGAATGAGTATTTGGTTTAGAGT
TTGGCAACATATGCCCATATGCTGGCTGCCATGAACAAAGGTTGGCTATAAAGAGGTCATCAGTATATGA
AACAGCCCCCTGCTGTCCATTCCTTATTCCATAGAAAAGCCTTGACTTGAGGTTAGATTTTTTTTATATT
TTGTTTTGTGTTATTTTTTTCTTTAACATCCCTAAAATTTTCCTTACATGTTTTACTAGCCAGATTTTTC
CTCCTCTCCTGACTACTCCCAGTCATAGCTGTCCCTCTTCTCTTATGGAGATCCCTCGACCTGCAGCCCA
AGCTTGAATTCTCTAGAATTACCCTGTTATCCCTATGCTTGGTTTACCGAGCTCTTATTGGTTTTCAAAC
TTCATTGACTGTGCCCAACGCGCCTGGGAGCTCACGGGGACAGCCCCCCCCCAAAGCCCCCAGGGATGTA
ATTACGTCCCTCCCCCGCTAGGGGGCAGCAGCGAGCCGCCCGGGGCTCCGCTCCGGTCCGGCGCTCCCCC
CGCATCCCCGAGCCGGCAGCGTGCGGGGACAGCCCGGGCACGGGGAAGGTGGCACGGGATCGCTTTCCTC
TGAACGCTTCTCGCTGCTCTTTGAGCCTGCAGACACCTGGGGGGATACGGGGAAAAAGCTAGGCTGAAAG
ACCGGTTCTTAGAATGACACGCGCCTGGGAGCTCACGGGGACAGCCCCCCCCCAAAGCCCCCAGGGATGT
AATTACGTCCCTCCCCCGCTAGGGGGCAGCAGCGAGCCGCCCGGGGCTCCGCTCCGGTCCGGCGCTCCCC
CCGCATCCCCGAGCCGGCAGCGTGCGGGGACAGCCCGGGCACGGGGAAGGTGGCACGGGATCGCTTTCCT
CTGAACGCTTCTCGCTGCTCTTTGAGCCTGCAGACACCTGGGGGGATACGGGGAAAAAGCTAACTTCTGA
GACGACAACTTTGTATAGAAAAGTTGGCTCCGAATTCGCCCTTGACAGCAGAGATCCAGTTTGGTTAATT
AATTGGCTCCGGTGCCCGTCAGTGGGCAGAGCGCACATCGCCCACAGTCCCCGAGAAGTTGTGGGGAGGG
GTCGGCAATTGAACCGGTGCCTAGAGAAGGTGGCGCGGGGTAAACTGGGAAAGTGATGTCGTGTACTGGC
TCCGCCTTTTTCCCGAGGGTGGGGGAGAACCGTATATAAGTGCAGTAGTCGCCGTGAACGTTCTTTTTCG
CAACGGGTTTGCCGCCAGAACACAGGTAAGTGCCGTGTGTGGTTCCCGCGGGCCTGGCCTCTTTACGGGT
TATGGCCCTTGCGTGCCTTGAATTACTTCCACCTGGCTGCAGTACGTGATTCTTGATCCCGAGCTTCGGG
TTGGAAGTGGGTGGGAGAGTTCGAGGCCTTGCGCTTAAGGAGCCCCTTCGCCTCGTGCTTGAGTTGAGGC
CTGGCCTGGGCGCTGGGGCCGCCGCGTGCGAATCTGGTGGCACCTTCGCGCCTGTCTCGCTGCTTTCGAT
AAGTCTCTAGCCATTTAAAATTTTTGATGACCTGCTGCGACGCTTTTTTTCTGGCAAGATAGTCTTGTAA
ATGCGGGCCAAGATCTGCACACTGGTATTTCGGTTTTTGGGGCCGCGGGCGGCGACGGGGCCCGTGCGTC
CCAGCGCACATGTTCGGCGAGGCGGGGCCTGCGAGCGCGGCCACCGAGAATCGGACGGGGGTAGTCTCAA
GCTGGCCGGCCTGCTCTGGTGCCTGGCCTCGCGCCGCCGTGTATCGCCCCGCCCTGGGCGGCAAGGCTGG
CCCGGTCGGCACCAGTTGCGTGAGCGGAAAGATGGCCGCTTCCCGGCCCTGCTGCAGGGAGCTCAAAATG
GAGGACGCGGCGCTCGGGAGAGCGGGCGGGTGAGTCACCCACACAAAGGAAAAGGGCCTTTCCGTCCTCA
GCCGTCGCTTCATGTGACTCCACGGAGTACCGGGCGCCGTCCAGGCACCTCGATTAGTTCTCGAGCTTTT
GGAGTACGTCGTCTTTAGGTTGGGGGGAGGGGTTTTATGCGATGGAGTTTCCCCACACTGAGTGGGTGGA
GACTGAAGTTAGGCCAGCTTGGCACTTGATGTAATTCTCCTTGGAATTTGCCCTTTTTGAGTTTGGATCT
TGGTTCATTCTCAAGCCTCAGACAGTGGTTCAAAGTTTTTTTCTTCCATTTCAGGTGTCGTGAGAAGGGC
GAATTCGACCCAAGTTTGTACAAAAAAGCAGGCTGGATCCAGGTGCCACCATGGTGAGCGAGCTGATTAA
GGAGAACATGCACATGAAGCTGTACATGGAGGGCACCGTGAACAACCACCACTTCAAGTGCACATCCGAG
GGCGAAGGCAAGCCCTACGAGGGCACCCAGACCATGAGAATCAAGGCGGTCGAGGGCGGCCCTCTCCCCT
TCGCCTTCGACATCCTGGCTACCAGCTTCATGTACGGCAGCAAAACCTTCATCAACCACACCCAGGGCAT
CCCCGACTTCTTTAAGCAGTCCTTCCCCGAGGGCTTCACATGGGAGAGAGTCACCACATACGAAGATGGG
GGCGTGCTGACCGCTACCCAGGACACCAGCCTCCAGGACGGCTGCCTCATCTACAACGTCAAGATCAGAG
GGGTGAACTTCCCATCCAACGGCCCTGTGATGCAGAAGAAAACACTCGGCTGGGAGGCCTCCACCGAGAC
ACTGTACCCCGCTGACGGCGGCCTGGAAGGCAGAGCCGACATGGCCCTGAAGCTCGTGGGCGGGGGCCAC
CTGATCTGCAACCTTAAGACCACATACAGATCCAAGAAACCCGCTAAGAACCTCAAGATGCCCGGCGTCT
ACTATGTGGACAGGAGACTGGAAAGAATCAAGGAGGCCGACAAAGAGACATACGTCGAGCAGCACGAGGT
GGCTGTGGCCAGATACTGCGACCTCCCTAGCAAACTGGGGCACAAACTTAATTGAGAATTCTACCACCCA
GCTTTCTTGTACAAAGTGGTACGTCTCAAGACCAGAGGTCTCTGCTTTGCGAGTTATGCCCTTTTAACAT
TGCACTGATGCCCTTTTAACATTGCACTGATGCCCTTTTAACATTGCACTGATGCCCTTTTAACATTGCA
CTGCAACCAGAAGAGACCTGTGCTTCACTCCTCAGGTGCAGGCTGCCTATCAGAAGGTGGTGGCTGGTGT
GGCCAATGCCCTGGCTCACAAATACCACTGAGATCTTTTTCCCTCTGCCAAAAATTATGGGGACATCATG
AAGCCCCTTGAGCATCTGACTTCTGGCTAATAAAGGAAATTTATTTTCATTGCAATAGTGTGTTGGAATT
TTTTGTGTCTCTCACTCGGAAGGACATATGGGAGGGCAAATCATTTAAAACATCAGAATGAGTATTTGGT
TTAGAGTTTGGCAACATATGCCCATATGCTGGCTGCCATGAACAAAGGTTGGCTATAAAGAGGTCATCAG
TATATGAAACAGCCCCCTGCTGTCCATTCCTTATTCCATAGAAAAGCCTTGACTTGAGGTTAGATTTTTT
TTATATTTTGTTTTGTGTTATTTTTTTCTTTAACATCCCTAAAATTTTCCTTACATGTTTTACTAGCCAG
ATTTTTCCTCCTCTCCTGACTACTCCCAGTCATAGCTGTCCCTCTTCTCTTATGGAGATCCCGAGCGGTG
CGTTTTTATGCTTGTAGTATTGTATAATGTTTTTAAGATCCAAGCTTCTGACCTCTTCTCTTCCTCCCAC
AGGGCCTCGAGACAATTGCATCGATGGTACCAGTGAAAGTCTGCAATGAATTCGAGTTGGCGCGCCTGTC
ATTCTAAATCTCTCTTTCAGCCTAAAGCTTTTTCCCCGTATCCCCCCAGGTGTCTGCAGGCTCAAAGAGC
AGCGAGAAGCGTTCAGAGGAAAGCGATCCCGTGCCACCTTCCCCGTGCCCGGGCTGTCCCCGCACGCTGC
CGGCTCGGGGATGCGGGGGGAGCGCCGGACCGGAGCGGAGCCCCGGGCGGCTCGCTGCTGCCCCCTAGCG
GGGGAGGGACGTAATTACATCCCTGGGGGCTTTGGGAGGGGGCTGTCCCCGTGAGCTCCCAGGCGCGCCT
GTCATTCTAAATCTCTCTTTCAGCCTAAAGCTTTTTCCCCGTATCCCCCCAGGTGTCTGCAGGCTCAAAG
AGCAGCGAGAAGCGTTCAGAGGAAAGCGATCCCGTGCCACCTTCCCCGTGCCCGGGCTGTCCCCGCACGC
TGCCGGCTCGGGGATGCGGGGGGAGCGCCGGACCGGAGCGGAGCCCCGGGCGGCTCGCTGCTGCCCCCTA
GCGGGGGAGGGACGTAATTACATCCCTGGGGGCTTTGGGGGGGGGCTGTCCCCGTGAGCTCCCAGGCGCG
CCAACTCGGTACCGTATCGATGTCGACGTTAACGCTAGTGATATCAACTTTGTATAGAAAAGTTGGCTCC
GAATTCGCCCTTGACAGCAGAGATCCAGTTTGGTTAATTAATTGGCTCCGGTGCCCGTCAGTGGGCAGAG
CGCACATCGCCCACAGTCCCCGAGAAGTTGTGGGGAGGGGTCGGCAATTGAACCGGTGCCTAGAGAAGGT
GGCGCGGGGTAAACTGGGAAAGTGATGTCGTGTACTGGCTCCGCCTTTTTCCCGAGGGTGGGGGAGAACC
GTATATAAGTGCAGTAGTCGCCGTGAACGTTCTTTTTCGCAACGGGTTTGCCGCCAGAACACAGGTAAGT
GCCGTGTGTGGTTCCCGCGGGCCTGGCCTCTTTACGGGTTATGGCCCTTGCGTGCCTTGAATTACTTCCA
CCTGGCTGCAGTACGTGATTCTTGATCCCGAGCTTCGGGTTGGAAGTGGGTGGGAGAGTTCGAGGCCTTG
CGCTTAAGGAGCCCCTTCGCCTCGTGCTTGAGTTGAGGCCTGGCCTGGGCGCTGGGGCCGCCGCGTGCGA
ATCTGGTGGCACCTTCGCGCCTGTCTCGCTGCTTTCGATAAGTCTCTAGCCATTTAAAATTTTTGATGAC
CTGCTGCGACGCTTTTTTTCTGGCAAGATAGTCTTGTAAATGCGGGCCAAGATCTGCACACTGGTATTTC
GGTTTTTGGGGCCGCGGGCGGCGACGGGGCCCGTGCGTCCCAGCGCACATGTTCGGCGAGGCGGGGCCTG
CGAGCGCGGCCACCGAGAATCGGACGGGGGTAGTCTCAAGCTGGCCGGCCTGCTCTGGTGCCTGGCCTCG
CGCCGCCGTGTATCGCCCCGCCCTGGGCGGCAAGGCTGGCCCGGTCGGCACCAGTTGCGTGAGCGGAAAG
ATGGCCGCTTCCCGGCCCTGCTGCAGGGAGCTCAAAATGGAGGACGCGGCGCTCGGGAGAGCGGGCGGGT
GAGTCACCCACACAAAGGAAAAGGGCCTTTCCGTCCTCAGCCGTCGCTTCATGTGACTCCACGGAGTACC
GGGCGCCGTCCAGGCACCTCGATTAGTTCTCGAGCTTTTGGAGTACGTCGTCTTTAGGTTGGGGGGAGGG
GTTTTATGCGATGGAGTTTCCCCACACTGAGTGGGTGGAGACTGAAGTTAGGCCAGCTTGGCACTTGATG
TAATTCTCCTTGGAATTTGCCCTTTTTGAGTTTGGATCTTGGTTCATTCTCAAGCCTCAGACAGTGGTTC
AAAGTTTTTTTCTTCCATTTCAGGTGTCGTGAGAAGGGCGAATTCGACCCAAGTTTGTACAAAAAAGCAG
GCTCGCCACCATGGTGAGCAAGGGCGAGGAGCTGTTCACCGGGGTGGTGCCCATCCTGGTCGAGCTGGAC
GGCGACGTAAACGGCCACAAGTTCAGCGTGAGGGGCGAGGGCGAGGGCGATGCCACCAACGGCAAGCTGA
CCCTGAAGTTCATCTGCACCACCGGCAAGCTGCCCGTGCCCTGGCCCACCCTCGTGACCACCCTGAGCCA
CGGCGTGCAGTGCTTCGCCCGCTACCCCGACCACATGAAGCAGCACGACTTCTTCAAGTCCGCCATGCCC
GAAGGCTACGTCCAGGAGCGCACCATCTTCTTCAAGGACGACGGCACCTACAAGACCCGCGCCGAGGTGA
AGTTCGAGGGCGACACCCTAGTGAACCGCATCGAGCTGAAGGGCGTCGACTTCAAGGAGGACGGCAACAT
CCTGGGGCACAAGCTGGAGTACAACTTCAACAGCCACAACATCTATATCATGGCCGTCAAGCAGAAGAAC
GGCATCAAGGTGAACTTCAAGATCCGCCACAACGTGGAGGACGGCAGCGTGCAGCTCGCCGACCACTACC
AGCAGAACACCCCCATCGGCGACGGCCCCGTGCTGCTGCCCGACAGCCACTACCTGAGCACCCAGTCCGT
GCTGAGCAAAGACCCCAACGAGAAGCGCGATCACATGGTCCTGCTGGAGTTCCGCACCGCCGCCGGGATC
ACTCTCGGCATGGACGAGCTGTACAAGTAATACCACCCAGCTTTCTTGTACAAAGTGGTACGCGTGAATT
CACTCCTCAGGTGCAGGCTGCCTATCAGAAGGTGGTGGCTGGTGTGGCCAATGCCCTGGCTCACAAATAC
CACTGAGATCTTTTTCCCTCTGCCAAAAATTATGGGGACATCATGAAGCCCCTTGAGCATCTGACTTCTG
GCTAATAAAGGAAATTTATTTTCATTGCAATAGTGTGTTGGAATTTTTTGTGTCTCTCACTCGGAAGGAC
ATATGGGAGGGCAAATCATTTAAAACATCAGAATGAGTATTTGGTTTAGAGTTTGGCAACATATGCCCAT
ATGCTGGCTGCCATGAACAAAGGTTGGCTATAAAGAGGTCATCAGTATATGAAACAGCCCCCTGCTGTCC
ATTCCTTATTCCATAGAAAAGCCTTGACTTGAGGTTAGATTTTTTTTATATTTTGTTTTGTGTTATTTTT
TTCTTTAACATCCCTAAAATTTTCCTTACATGTTTTACTAGCCAGATTTTTCCTCCTCTCCTGACTACTC
CCAGTCATAGCTGTCCCTCTTCTCTTATGGAGATCCCTCGACCTGCAGCCCAAGCTTGGCGTAATCATGG
TCATAGCTGTTTCCTGTGTGAAATTGTTATCCGCTCACAATTCCACACAACATACGAGCCGGAAGCATAA
AGTGTAAAGCCTGGGGTGCCTAATGAGTGAGCTAACTCACATTAATTGCGTTGCGCTCACTGCCCGCTTT
CCAGTCGGGAAACCTGTCGTGCCAGCGGATCGACAGTACTAAGCTTGGTCTAATACCCAATCTCTCGTCT
TATCCAGATGTTTTATACGCCTCTGGCCCGTGTCTCAAAATCTCTGATGTTACATTGCACAAGATAAAAT
AATATCATCATGAACAATAAAACTGTCTGCTTACATAAACAGTAATACAAGGGGTGTTATGAGCCATATT
CAACGGGAAACGTCGAGGCCGCGATTAAATTCCAACATGGATGCTGATTTATATGGGTATAAATGGGCTC
GCGATAATGTCGGGCAATCAGGTGCGACAATCTATCGCTTGTATGGGAAGCCCGATGCGCCAGAGTTGTT
TCTGAAACATGGCAAAGGTAGCGTTGCCAATGATGTTACAGATGAGATGGTCAGACTAAACTGGCTGACG
GAATTTATGCCTCTTCCGACCATCAAGCATTTTATCCGTACTCCTGATGATGCATGGTTACTCACCACTG
CGATCCCCGGAAAAACAGCATTCCAGGTATTAGAAGAATATCCTGATTCAGGTGAAAATATTGTTGATGC
GCTGGCAGTGTTCCTGCGCCGGTTGCATTCGATTCCTGTTTGTAATTGTCCTTTTAACAGCGATCGCGTA
TTTCGTCTCGCTCAGGCGCAATCACGAATGAATAACGGTTTGGTTGATGCGAGTGATTTTGATGACGAGC
GTAATGGCTGGCCTGTTGAACAAGTCTGGAAAGAAATGCATAAACTTTTGCCATTCTCACCGGATTCAGT
CGTCACTCATGGTGATTTCTCACTTGATAACCTTATTTTTGACGAGGGGAAATTAATAGGTTGTATTGAT
GTTGGACGAGTCGGAATCGCAGACCGATACCAGGATCTTGCCATCCTATGGAACTGCCTCGGTGAGTTTT
CTCCTTCATTACAGAAACGGCTTTTTCAAAAATATGGTATTGATAATCCTGATATGAATAAATTGCAGTT
TCATTTGATGCTCGATGAGTTTTTCTAATCAGAATTGGTTAATTGGTTGTAACACTGGCAGAGCATTACG
CTGACTTGACGGGACGGCGCAAGCTCATGACCAAAATCCCTTAACGTGAGTTACGCGTCGTTCCACTGAG
CGTCAGAGGTATCACTAGTATTACAGAGGTAAGTTATAACAGTCGCCTAACCC
Features (pLannotate 1.2.2; 28 found; start..end, strand, type, name):
     87..675     -  rep_origin     ori: high-copy-number ColE1/pMB1/pBR322/pUC origin of replication
    846..1706    -  CDS            AmpR: β-lactamase; bla; confers resistance to ampicillin, carbenicillin, and related antibiotics
   1707..1778    -  promoter       AmpR promoter: bla
   1857..2456    +  CDS            PuroR: puromycin N-acetyltransferase; pac from Streptomyces alboniger; confers resistance to puromycin
   2461..2541    +  CDS            HBB (fragment): HBB_PONPY - Experimental evidence at transcript level: Swiss-Prot protein existence level 2. Involved in oxygen transport from the lung to the various peripheral tissues. From Pongo pygmaeus (Bornean orangutan).
   2612..2667    +  polyA_signal   β-globin poly(A) signal: rabbit β-globin polyadenylation signal (Gil and Proudfoot, 1987)
   3646..3666    +  protein_bind   attB4: mutant version of attB; core recombination site for the Gateway® BP reaction BP Clonase™
   3734..3945    +  promoter       EF-1α core promoter: core promoter for human elongation factor EF-1α
   3946..4884    +  intron         EF-1α intron A: intron upstream of the start codon of human EF-1α
   4911..4931    +  protein_bind   attB1: mutant version of attB; core recombination site for the Gateway® BP reaction BP Clonase™
   4951..5646    +  CDS            mKate2: mKate2 is a basic (constitutively fluorescent) red fluorescent protein published in 2009, derived from Entacmaea quadricolor. It is reported to be a rapidly-maturing monomer with moderate acid sensitivity.
   5666..5690    -  protein_bind   attB2: mutant version of attB; recombination site for the Gateway® BP reaction BP Clonase™
   5834..5908    +  CDS            HBB (fragment): HBB_PONPY - Experimental evidence at transcript level: Swiss-Prot protein existence level 2. Involved in oxygen transport from the lung to the various peripheral tissues. From Pongo pygmaeus (Bornean orangutan).
   5979..6034    +  polyA_signal   β-globin poly(A) signal: rabbit β-globin polyadenylation signal (Gil and Proudfoot, 1987)
   6418..6443    +  misc_feature   SA: splice acceptor site
   7115..7135    +  protein_bind   attB4: mutant version of attB; core recombination site for the Gateway® BP reaction BP Clonase™
   7203..7414    +  promoter       EF-1α core promoter: core promoter for human elongation factor EF-1α
   7415..8353    +  intron         EF-1α intron A: intron upstream of the start codon of human EF-1α
   8380..8400    +  protein_bind   attB1: mutant version of attB; core recombination site for the Gateway® BP reaction BP Clonase™
   8411..9127    +  CDS            EBFP2: EBFP2 is a basic (constitutively fluorescent) blue fluorescent protein published in 2007, derived from Aequorea victoria. It is reported to be a rapidly-maturing monomer with moderate acid sensitivity.
   9135..9159    -  protein_bind   attB2: mutant version of attB; recombination site for the Gateway® BP reaction BP Clonase™
   9163..9243    +  CDS            HBB (fragment): HBB_PONPY - Experimental evidence at transcript level: Swiss-Prot protein existence level 2. Involved in oxygen transport from the lung to the various peripheral tissues. From Pongo pygmaeus (Bornean orangutan).
   9314..9369    +  polyA_signal   β-globin poly(A) signal: rabbit β-globin polyadenylation signal (Gil and Proudfoot, 1987)
   9752..9774    -  protein_bind   lac operator (fragment): The lac repressor binds to the lac operator to inhibit transcription in E. coli. This inhibition can be relieved by adding lactose or isopropyl-β-D-thiogalactopyranoside (IPTG). lac repressor encoded by lacI
   9778..9808    -  promoter       lac promoter: promoter for the E. coli lac operon
   9823..9844    -  protein_bind   CAP binding site: CAP binding activates transcription in the presence of cAMP. E. coli catabolite activator protein
   9857..9896    -  CDS            lacI (fragment): lac repressor; lacI; The lac repressor binds to the lac operator to inhibit transcription in E. coli. This inhibition can be relieved by adding lactose or isopropyl-β-D-thiogalactopyranoside (IPTG).
  10069..10878   +  CDS            KanR: aminoglycoside phosphotransferase; aph(3')-Ia; confers resistance to kanamycin in bacteria or G418 (Geneticin®) in eukaryotes
