[The description below was written by a language model from this plasmid's Addgene catalogue record and pLannotate feature annotations shown in this document.]
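Description:
LSB-hsa-miR-130a-3p is a mammalian expression and synthetic biology plasmid built on the Low Sensor Backbone (LSB). It serves as a two-colour fluorescent reporter of microRNA activity in transfected cells. The 11 kb construct replicates in E. coli from a high-copy ColE1/pUC-type origin and carries both a β-lactamase gene (ampicillin) and an aph(3')-Ia gene (kanamycin), matching the dual antibiotic selection listed in the catalogue. A puromycin N-acetyltransferase coding sequence followed by a rabbit β-globin polyadenylation signal is also present for selection in mammalian cells. The feature table does not annotate a dedicated promoter directly upstream of it.

The payload consists of two parallel transcription units of identical architecture. Each has a human EF-1α core promoter with intron A, a fluorescent protein coding sequence flanked by attB1 and attB2 Gateway recombination scars (with attB4 upstream of the promoter), and a β-globin 3' region with its poly(A) signal. The first unit encodes the red protein mKate2, and according to the record the hsa-miR-130a-3p target lies in its 3' UTR. The target itself is not annotated, but there is an unannotated gap between attB2 and the β-globin sequence where it would be expected. The second unit encodes EBFP2 without a target and acts as an internal normaliser for plasmid dose and expression. When miR-130a-3p is active in a cell, the mKate2 transcript is repressed, so the drop in red relative to blue fluorescence reports miRNA activity.

The depositor notes that the repeated poly(A) elements make the plasmid inherently unstable. The depositor also notes that the physical plasmid differs from the deposited sequence by short insertions flanking the puromycin gene, which do not impair selection.
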