Addgene plasmid #103216: LSB-hsa-miR-130a-3p
Purpose: Used to sense miRNA activity using fluorescence based tools. hsa-miR-130a-3p target in 3' UTR of of mKate. miRNA activity can be measured by the repression of mKate2 relative to EBFP2 fluorescent proteins . Plasmid is inherently unstable; please see Depositor Comments
Depositing lab: Ron Weiss. Depositing organization: Massachusetts Institute of Technology. Publication: A mixed antagonistic/synergistic miRNA repression model enables accurate predictions of multi-input miRNA sensor activity. Gam JJ, Babb J, Weiss R. Nat Commun. 2018 Jun 22;9(1):2430. doi: 10.1038/s41467-018-04575-0. PubMed 29934631.
Backbone
  Vector backbone: Low Sensor Backbone (LSB)
  Vector type: Mammalian Expression, Synthetic Biology
Growth in bacteria
  Bacterial resistance: Ampicillin and Kanamycin, 100 & 50 μg/mL
  Growth temperature: 30°C
  Growth strain: NEB Stable
  Copy number: High Copy
Gene/Insert
  Gene/Insert name: hsa-miR-130a-3p target
  Species: H. sapiens (human)
  Entrez Gene: MIR130A (a.k.a. MIRN130A, miRNA130A, mir-130a)
  Promoter: EF-1a
  Cloning method: Gibson Cloning
Terms and licenses: Academic/Nonprofit Terms; Industry Terms: Not Available to Industry
Depositor comments: Please note that this plasmid is inherently unstable due to a repeating poly A element. We recommend performing a diagnostic digest on multiple colonies upon receipt. The depositors would like to note the presence of several discrepancies between the depositor sequence and physical plasmid sequence. In particular, the sequences upstream and downstream of the puromycin coding region have 10 bp insertions which do not affect the ability to perform puromycin selection. The sequences for those regions within the physical plasmids are as follows: Upstream of Puro: GAATTCGACCGCCTGTCTCAAGGTGCCACC; Downstream of Puro: GCTTTGAGACTACGCGTGAATTCACTCCTC.
How to cite: LSB-hsa-miR-130a-3p was a gift from Ron Weiss (Addgene plasmid # 103216 ; http://n2t.net/addgene:103216 ; RRID:Addgene_103216)
