>Addgene plasmid #103216 | LSB-hsa-miR-130a-3p | depositor partial sequence | sequence record 195482 | hsa-miR-130a-3p target
ATGCCCTTTTAACATTGCACTG
