>Addgene plasmid #103216 | LSB-hsa-miR-130a-3p | addgene partial sequence | sequence record 226604 | mKate2-F 5'-ACCCGCTAAGAACCTCAAGA-3'
GAGGCCGACAAAGAGACATACGTCGAGCAGCACGAGGTGGCTGTGGCCAGATACTGCGACCTCCCTAGCA
AACTGGGGCACAAACTTAATTGAGAATTCTACCACCCAGCTTTCTTGTACAAAGTGGTACGTCTCAAGAC
CAGAGGTCTCTGCTTTGCGAGTTATGCCCTTTTAACATTGCACTGATGCCCTTTTAACATTGCACTGATG
CCCTTTTAACATTGCACTGATGCCCTTTTAACATTGCACTGCAACCAGAAGAGACCTGTGCTTCACTCCT
CAGGTGCAGGCTGCCTATCAGAAGGTGGTGGCTGGTGTGGCCAATGCCCTGGCTCACAAATACCACTGAG
ATCTTTTTCCCTCTGCCAAAAATTATGGGGACATCATGAAGCCCCTTGAGCATCTGACTTCTGGCTAATA
AAGGAAATTTATTTTCATTGCAATAGTGTGTTGGAATTTTTTGTGTCTCTCACTCGGAAGGACATATGGG
AGGGCAAATCATTTAAAACATCAGAATGAGTATTTGGTTTAGAGTTTGGCAACATATGCCCATATGCTGG
CTGCCATGAACAAAGGTTGGCTATAAAGA
